>Addgene plasmid #185261 | pST_DHN_SpDHN1 (pBS0799) | addgene full sequence | sequence record 363781 | Addgene NGS Result
GACGGATCGGGAGATCTCCCGATCCCCTATGGTGCACTCTCAGTACAATCTGCTCTGATGCCGCATAGTT
AAGCCAGTATCTGCTCCCTGCTTGTGTGTTGGAGGTCGCTGAGTAGTGCGCGAGCAAAATTTAAGCTACA
ACAAGGCAAGGCTTGACCGACAATTGCATGAAGAATCTGCTTAGGGTTAGGCGTTTTGCGCTGCTTCGCG
ATGTACGGGCCAGATATACGCGTTGACATTGATTATTGACTAGTTATTAATAGTAATCAATTACGGGGTC
ATTAGTTCATAGCCCATATATGGAGTTCCGCGTTACATAACTTACGGTAAATGGCCCGCCTGGCTGACCG
CCCAACGACCCCCGCCCATTGACGTCAATAATGACGTATGTTCCCATAGTAACGCCAATAGGGACTTTCC
ATTGACGTCAATGGGTGGAGTATTTACGGTAAACTGCCCACTTGGCAGTACATCAAGTGTATCATATGCC
AAGTACGCCCCCTATTGACGTCAATGACGGTAAATGGCCCGCCTGGCATTATGCCCAGTACATGACCTTA
TGGGACTTTCCTACTTGGCAGTACATCTACGTATTAGTCATCGCTATTACCATGGTGATGCGGTTTTGGC
AGTACATCAATGGGCGTGGATAGCGGTTTGACTCACGGGGATTTCCAAGTCTCCACCCCATTGACGTCAA
TGGGAGTTTGTTTTGGCACCAAAATCAACGGGACTTTCCAAAATGTCGTAACAACTCCGCCCCATTGACG
CAAATGGGCGGTAGGCGTGTACGGTGGGAGGTCTATATAAGCAGAGCTCTCTGGCTAACTAGAGAACCCA
CTGCTTACTGGCTTATCGAAATTAATACGACTCACTATAGGGAGACCCAAGCTGGCTAGCCACCATGGAA
GATGAACGGAATACGCAATCATATCAATCCGGTGAAGCTGATCAAGTCGAAGTCAAAGAACGCGGTCTCT
TTGATTCACTCTTGGGTGAAAAGAAACAAGAAGAAGATAAGAAACAAGAAGAAGTCTTGGTAACGGGAAT
GGAAAAGGTTTCAGTCGAAGAACCAGAAGTCAAAGAAGAAGAACATGAAGGTGGCGAAAAGAAAGAATCA
TTGCTTTCTAAACTCCAAAGATCTGATAGTTCCAGTTCATCTAGTTCCGATGAAGAGGAAGAAGTCATTG
ATGAAAACGGGGAAATTGTTAAAAGAAAGAAGAAGAAAGGGCTTAAAGAAAAGATAAAAGAGAAGCTCCC
TGGTCATAAAGATCATGTGGAAGGAGAACATGTCGCCGCAGCCCCAGCACCATTTGTTACGCATGGCGGC
CATCATGATACTCCGGCCCCGGTTGTTACTCATGGTGGGCATCATGATACAGATGTTGTTGTAGAAAAGT
TTGAAGGAGATGTTAAAACAGAAGCACCACCAGCACCCGAAGAAGAAAAGAAAGGGTTTCTCGAAAAGAT
TAAAGAAAAGCTCCCTGGCGGACATAAGAAACCAGAAGATGCAGCCGCCGTCCCAGCAACACATGCAGCC
CCAGCCCCAGCGCATGCCCCCGCCCCGGTCACAGAAGAAGTCAGTAGTCCTGATGGAAAAGAAAAGAAAG
GTATTTTGGGTAAAATTATGGATAAACTCCCTGGATATGGACATAAAGCGGCAGGGGAAGAAGACAAAGC
CGCCACTGCAGCAGCCGCAGAACATAAAACTTCAGGTTGAACCCGCTGATCAGCCTCGACTGTGCCTTCT
AGTTGCCAGCCATCTGTTGTTTGCCCCTCCCCCGTGCCTTCCTTGACCCTGGAAGGTGCCACTCCCACTG
TCCTTTCCTAATAAAATGAGGAAATTGCATCGCATTGTCTGAGTAGGTGTCATTCTATTCTGGGGGGTGG
GGTGGGGCAGGACAGCAAGGGGGAGGATTGGGAAGACAATAGCAGGCATGCTGGGGATGCGGTGGGCTCT
ATGGCTTCTGAGGCGGAAAGAACCAGCTGGGGCTCTAGGGGGTATCCCC
[124 nt withheld, positions 2010-2133]
C
[91 nt withheld, positions 2135-2225]
A
[49 nt withheld, positions 2227-2275]
CCTTTGACGTTGGAGTCCACGTTCTTT
[37 nt withheld, positions 2303-2339]
ACCCTATCTCGGTCTATTCTTTTGATTTATAAGGGATTTTGCCGATTTCGGCCTATTGGTTAAAAAATGA
GCTGATTTAACAAAAATTTAACGCGAATTAATTCTGTGGAATGTGTGTCAGTTAGGGTGTGGAAAGTCCC
CAGGCTCCCCAGCAGGCAGAAGTATGCAAAGCATGCATCTCAATTAGTCAGCAACCAGGTGTGGAAAGTC
CCCAGGCTCCCCAGCAGGCAGAAGTATGCAAAGCATGCATCTCAATTAGTCAGCAACCATAGTCCCGCCC
CTAACTCCGCCCATCCCGCCCCTAACTCCGCCCAGTTCCGCCCATTCTCCGCCCCATGGCTGACTAATTT
TTTTTATTTATGCAGAGGCCGAGGCCGCCTCTGCCTCTGAGCTATTCCAGAAGTAGTGAGGAGGCTTTTT
TGGAGGCCTAGGCTTTTGCAAAAAGCTCCCGGGAGCTTGTATATCCATTTTCGGATCTGATCAGCACGTG
TTGACAATTAATCATCGGCATAGTATATCGGCATAGTATAATACGACAAGGTGAGGAACTAAACCATGGC
CAAGTTGACCAGTGCCGTTCCGGTGCTCACCGCGCGCGACGTCGCCGGAGCGGTCGAGTTCTGGACCGAC
CGGCTCGGGTTCTCCCGGGACTTCGTGGAGGACGACTTCGCCGGTGTGGTCCGGGACGACGTGACCCTGT
TCATCAGCGCGGTCCAGGACCAGGTGGTGCCGGACAACACCCTGGCCTGGGTGTGGGTGCGCGGCCTGGA
CGAGCTGTACGCCGAGTGGTCGGAGGTCGTGTCCACGAACTTCCGGGACGCCTCCGGGCCGGCCATGACC
GAGATCGGCGAGCAGCCGTGGGGGCGGGAGTTCGCCCTGCGCGACCCGGCCGGCAACTGCGTGCACTTCG
TGGCCGAGGAGCAGGACTGACACGTGCTACGAGATTTCGATTCCACCGCCGCCTTCTATGAAAGGTTGGG
CTTCGGAATCGTTTTCCGGGACGCCGGCTGGATGATCCTCCAGCGCGGGGATCTCATGCTGGAGTTCTTC
GCCCACCCCAACTTGTTTATTGCAGCTTATAATGGTTACAAATAAAGCAATAGCATCACAAATTTCACAA
ATAAAGCATTTTTTTCACTGCATTCTAGTTGTGGTTTGTCCAAACTCATCAATGTATCTTATCATGTCTG
TATACCGTCGACCTCTAGCTAGAGCTTGGCGTAATCATGGTCATAGCTGTTTCCTGTGTGAAATTGTTAT
CCGCTCACAATTCCACACAACATACGAGCCGGAAGCATAAAGTGTAAAGCCTGGGGTGCCTAATGAGTGA
GCTAACTTACATTAATTGCGTTGCGCTCACTGCCCGCTTTCCAGTCGGGAAACCTGTCGTGCCAGCTGCA
TTAATGAATCGGCCAACGCGCGGGGAGAGGCGGTTTGCGTATTGGGCGCTCTTCCGCTTCCTCGCTCACT
GACTCGCTGCGCTCGGTCGTTCGGCTGCGGCGAGCGGTATCAGCTCACTCAAAGGCGGTAATACGGTTAT
CCACAGAATCAGGGGATAACGCAGGAAAGAACATGTGAGCAAAAGGCCAGCAAAAGGCCAGGAACCGTAA
AAAGGCCGCGTTGCTGGCGTTTTTCCATAGGCTCCGCCCCCCTGACGAGCATCACAAAAATCGACGCTCA
AGTCAGAGGTGGCGAAACCCGACAGGACTATAAAGATACCAGGCGTTTCCCCCTGGAAGCTCCCTCGTGC
GCTCTCCTGTTCCGACCCTGCCGCTTACCGGATACCTGTCCGCCTTTCTCCCTTCGGGAAGCGTGGCGCT
TTCTCATAGCTCACGCTGTAGGTATCTCAGTTCGGTGTAGGTCGTTCGCTCCAAGCTGGGCTGTGTGCAC
GAACCCCCCGTTCAGCCCGACCGCTGCGCCTTATCCGGTAACTATCGTCTTGAGTCCAACCCGGTAAGAC
ACGACTTATCGCCACTGGCAGCAGCCACTGGTAACAGGATTAGCAGAGCGAGGTATGTAGGCGGTGCTAC
AGAGTTCTTGAAGTGGTGGCCTAACTACGGCTACACTAGAAGAACAGTATTTGGTATCTGCGCTCTGCTG
AAGCCAGTTACCTTCGGAAAAAGAGTTGGTAGCTCTTGATCCGGCAAACAAACCACCGCTGGTAGCGGTG
GTTTTTTTGTTTGCAAGCAGCAGATTACGCGCAGAAAAAAAGGATCTCAAGAAGATCCTTTGATCTTTTC
TACGGGGTCTGACGCTCAGTGGAACGAAAACTCACGTTAAGGGATTTTGGTCATGAGATTATCAAAAAGG
ATCTTCACCTAGATCCTTTTAAATTAAAAATGAAGTTTTAAATCAATCTAAAGTATATATGAGTAAACTT
GGTCTGACAGTTACCAATGCTTAATCAGTGAGGCACCTATCTCAGCGATCTGTCTATTTCGTTCATCCAT
AGTTGCCTGACTCCCCGTCGTGTAGATAACTACGATACGGGAGGGCTTACCATCTGGCCCCAGTGCTGCA
ATGATACCGCGAGACCCACGCTCACCGGCTCCAGATTTATCAGCAATAAACCAGCCAGCCGGAAGGGCCG
AGCGCAGAAGTGGTCCTGCAACTTTATCCGCCTCCATCCAGTCTATTAATTGTTGCCGGGAAGCTAGAGT
AAGTAGTTCGCCAGTTAATAGTTTGCGCAACGTTGTTGCCATTGCTACAGGCATCGTGGTGTCACGCTCG
TCGTTTGGTATGGCTTCATTCAGCTCCGGTTCCCAACGATCAAGGCGAGTTACATGATCCCCCATGTTGT
GCAAAAAAGCGGTTAGCTCCTTCGGTCCTCCGATCGTTGTCAGAAGTAAGTTGGCCGCAGTGTTATCACT
CATGGTTATGGCAGCACTGCATAATTCTCTTACTGTCATGCCATCCGTAAGATGCTTTTCTGTGACTGGT
GAGTACTCAACCAAGTCATTCTGAGAATAGTGTATGCGGCGACCGAGTTGCTCTTGCCCGGCGTCAATAC
GGGATAATACCGCGCCACATAGCAGAACTTTAAAAGTGCTCATCATTGGAAAACGTTCTTCGGGGCGAAA
ACTCTCAAGGATCTTACCGCTGTTGAGATCCAGTTCGATGTAACCCACTCGTGCACCCAACTGATCTTCA
GCATCTTTTACTTTCACCAGCGTTTCTGGGTGAGCAAAAACAGGAAGGCAAAATGCCGCAAAAAAGGGAA
TAAGGGCGACACGGAAATGTTGAATACTCATACTCTTCCTTTTTCAATATTATTGAAGCATTTATCAGGG
TTATTGTCTCATGAGCGGATACATATTTGAATGTATTTAGAAAAATAAACAAATAGGGGTTCCGCGCACA
TTTCCCCGAAAAGTGCCACCTGACGTC
Features (pLannotate 1.2.2; 21 found; start..end, strand, type, name):
     28..80      -  misc_feature   bom (fragment): basis of mobility region from pBR322
    235..614     +  enhancer       CMV enhancer: human cytomegalovirus immediate early enhancer
    615..818     +  promoter       CMV promoter: human cytomegalovirus (CMV) immediate early promoter
    814..847     +  LTR            5' LTR (truncated) (fragment): truncated 5' long terminal repeat (LTR) from HIV-1
    863..881     +  promoter       T7 promoter: promoter for bacteriophage T7 RNA polymerase
    905..1714    +  CDS            COR410: CO410_WHEAT - Experimental evidence at transcript level: Swiss-Prot protein existence level 2. From Triticum aestivum (Wheat).
   1740..1964    +  polyA_signal   bGH poly(A) signal: bovine growth hormone polyadenylation signal
   1968..1989    +  promoter       SV40 promoter (fragment): SV40 enhancer and early promoter
   2010..2438    +  rep_origin     f1 ori (sequence partly withheld): f1 bacteriophage origin of replication; arrow indicates direction of (+) strand synthesis
   2452..2781    +  promoter       SV40 promoter: SV40 enhancer and early promoter
   2829..2876    +  promoter       EM7 promoter: synthetic bacterial promoter&nbsp
   2895..3269    +  CDS            BleoR: antibiotic-binding protein; Sh ble from Streptoalloteichus hindustanus; confers resistance to bleomycin, phleomycin, and Zeocin™
   3279..3404    +  CDS            ble (fragment): BLE_KLEPN - Experimental evidence at protein level: Swiss-Prot protein existence level 1. Binding protein with a strong affinity to the bleomycin family of antibiotics. Binds to CL990; an antimitotic-antibiotic compound. From Klebsiella pneumoniae.
   3399..3520    +  polyA_signal   SV40 poly(A) signal: SV40 polyadenylation signal
   3593..3609    -  protein_bind   lac operator: The lac repressor binds to the lac operator to inhibit transcription in E. coli. This inhibition can be relieved by adding lactose or isopropyl-β-D-thiogalactopyranoside (IPTG). lac repressor encoded by lacI
   3617..3647    -  promoter       lac promoter: promoter for the E. coli lac operon
   3662..3683    -  protein_bind   CAP binding site: CAP binding activates transcription in the presence of cAMP. E. coli catabolite activator protein
   3696..3788    -  CDS            lacI (fragment): lac repressor; lacI; The lac repressor binds to the lac operator to inhibit transcription in E. coli. This inhibition can be relieved by adding lactose or isopropyl-β-D-thiogalactopyranoside (IPTG).
   3971..4559    -  rep_origin     ori: high-copy-number ColE1/pMB1/pBR322/pUC origin of replication
   4730..5590    -  CDS            AmpR: β-lactamase; bla; confers resistance to ampicillin, carbenicillin, and related antibiotics
   5591..5695    -  promoter       AmpR promoter: bla
