[The description below was written by a language model from this plasmid's Addgene catalogue record and pLannotate feature annotations shown in this document.]
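Description:
pST_DHN_SpDHN1 (pBS0799) is a 5.7 kb mammalian expression plasmid built on a backbone recorded as YK 02 and carrying an 816 bp insert, introduced by Gibson cloning, that encodes the dehydrin protein DHN_SpDHN1 from the grass Stipa purpurea. In bacteria it replicates from a high-copy ColE1/pUC-type origin and is selected with ampicillin through a β-lactamase gene driven by its own promoter. An f1 origin is also present, which in principle allows single-stranded DNA production.

The coding sequence sits downstream of the human cytomegalovirus immediate-early enhancer and promoter and is terminated by the bovine growth hormone polyadenylation signal, an arrangement that gives strong constitutive expression after transfection into mammalian cells. A T7 promoter lies between the CMV promoter and the open reading frame. The automated annotation labels the insert as the wheat cold-regulated protein COR410; this is a homology-based match to a related plant dehydrin rather than the true identity of the insert, which the catalogue entry gives as the S. purpurea gene. No epitope tag or reporter is annotated. A second cassette places the Sh ble gene under both the SV40 early promoter and the bacterial EM7 promoter, followed by an SV40 polyadenylation signal, so Zeocin-family selection is possible in mammalian cells or E. coli. Small annotated fragments (bom, a truncated HIV-1 LTR match, lac promoter/operator and lacI remnants) appear to be backbone remnants with no stated role.

The construct was made to test extremotolerance-associated proteins in human cells. According to the depositor, it was among the best performers in an apoptosis assay, protecting cells from apoptosis, with the empty pSecTag2 B vector as the negative control.
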