Addgene plasmid #185261: pST_DHN_SpDHN1 (pBS0799)
Purpose: For the mammalian expression of the grass (Stipa purpurea) protein DHN_SpDHN1. This is one of the top performing targets in our apoptosis assay (it protected from apoptosis).
Depositing lab: Pamela Silver. Depositing organization: Harvard Medical School. Publication: Natural and Designed Proteins Inspired by Extremotolerant Organisms Can Form Condensates and Attenuate Apoptosis in Human Cells. Veling MT, Nguyen DT, Thadani NN, Oster ME, Rollins NJ, Brock KP, Bethel NP, Lim S, Baker D, Way JC, Marks DS, Chang RL, Silver PA. ACS Synth Biol. 2022 Mar 18;11(3):1292-1302. doi: 10.1021/acssynbio.1c00572. Epub 2022 Feb 18. PubMed 35176859.
Backbone
  Vector backbone: YK 02
  Vector type: Mammalian Expression
Growth in bacteria
  Bacterial resistance: Ampicillin, 100 μg/mL
  Growth temperature: 37°C
  Growth strain: DH5alpha
  Copy number: High Copy
Gene/Insert
  Gene/Insert name: DHN_SpDHN1
  Species: S. purpurea
  Insert size (bp): 816
  Cloning method: Gibson Cloning
Terms and licenses: Academic/Nonprofit Terms; Industry Terms: Not Available to Industry
Depositor comments: This is one of the top performing targets in our apoptosis assay (it protected from apoptosis). See supplemental table 2 in our paper to see its performance in our assay. The negative control for this assay is pSecTag2 B which can be obtained from Thermo here https://www.thermofisher.com/order/catalog/product/V90020
How to cite: pST_DHN_SpDHN1 (pBS0799) was a gift from Pamela Silver (Addgene plasmid # 185261 ; http://n2t.net/addgene:185261 ; RRID:Addgene_185261)
